>Addgene plasmid #237627 | pRK5_msfGFP-HMGB1-Mut-C16toA | addgene full sequence | sequence record 471723 | Addgene NGS Result
TTCGAGCTCGCCCGACATTGATTATTGACTAGTTATTAATAGTAATCAATTACGGGGTCATTAGTTCATA
GCCCATATATGGAGTTCCGCGTTACATAACTTACGGTAAATGGCCCGCCTGGCTGACCGCCCAACGACCC
CCGCCCATTGACGTCAATAATGACGTATGTTCCCATAGTAACGCCAATAGGGACTTTCCATTGACGTCAA
TGGGTGGAGTATTTACGGTAAACTGCCCACTTGGCAGTACATCAAGTGTATCATATGCCAAGTACGCCCC
CTATTGACGTCAATGACGGTAAATGGCCCGCCTGGCATTATGCCCAGTACATGACCTTATGGGACTTTCC
TACTTGGCAGTACATCTACGTATTAGTCATCGCTATTACCATGGTGATGCGGTTTTGGCAGTACATCAAT
GGGCGTGGATAGCGGTTTGACTCACGGGGATTTCCAAGTCTCCACCCCATTGACGTCAATGGGAGTTTGT
TTTGGCACCAAAATCAACGGGACTTTCCAAAATGTCGTAACAACTCCGCCCCATTGACGCAAATGGGCGG
TAGGCGTGTACGGTGGGAGGTCTATATAAGCAGAGCTCGTTTAGTGAACCGTCAGATCGCCTGGAGACGC
CATCCACGCTGTTTTGACCTCCATAGAAGACACCGGGACCGATCCAGCCTCCGCGGCCGGGAACGGTGCA
TTGGAACGCGGATTCCCCGTGCCAAGAGTGACGTAAGTACCGCCTATAGAGTCTATAGGCCCACCCCCTT
GGCTTCGTTAGAACGCGGCTACAATTAATACATAACCTTATGTATCATACACATACGATTTAGGTGACAC
TATAGAATAACATCCACTTTGCCTTTCTCTCCACAGGTGTCCACTCCCAGGTCCAACTGCACCTCGGTTC
TATCGATTGAATTCGTACCGGTGCCACCATGGTGAGCAAGGGCGAGGAGCTGTTCACCGGGGTGGTGCCC
ATCCTGGTCGAGCTGGACGGCGACGTAAACGGCCACAAGTTCAGCGTGCGCGGCGAGGGCGAGGGCGATG
CCACCAACGGCAAGCTGACCCTGAAGTTCATCTGCACCACCGGCAAGCTGCCCGTGCCCTGGCCCACCCT
CGTGACCACCCTGACCTACGGCGTGCAGTGCTTCAGCCGCTACCCCGACCACATGAAGCAGCACGACTTC
TTCAAGTCCGCCATGCCCGAAGGCTACGTCCAGGAGCGCACCATCTCCTTCAAGGACGACGGCACCTACA
AGACCCGCGCCGAGGTGAAGTTCGAGGGCGACACCCTGGTGAACCGCATCGAGCTGAAGGGCATCGACTT
CAAGGAGGACGGCAACATCCTGGGGCACAAGCTGGAGTACAACTTCAACAGCCACAACGTCTATATCACG
GCCGACAAGCAGAAGAACGGCATCAAGGCGAACTTCAAGATCCGCCACAACGTCGAGGACGGCAGCGTGC
AGCTCGCCGACCACTACCAGCAGAACACCCCCATCGGCGACGGCCCCGTGCTGCTGCCCGACAACCACTA
CCTGAGCACCCAGTCCAAGCTGAGCAAAGACCCCAACGAGAAGCGCGATCACATGGTCCTGCTGGAGTTC
GTGACCGCCGCCGGGATCACTCTCGGCATGGACGAGCTGTACACGGCGATGGGCAAAGGAGATCCTAAGA
AGCCGAGAGGCAAAATGTCATCATATGCATTTTTTGTGCAAACTTGTCGGGAGGAGCATAAGAAGAAGCA
CCCAGATGCTTCAGTCAACTTCTCAGAGTTTTCTAAGAAGTGCTCAGAGAGGTGGAAGACCATGTCTGCT
AAAGAGAAAGGAAAATTTGAAGATATGGCAAAAGCGGACAAGGCCCGTTATGAAAGAGAAATGAAAACCT
ATATCCCTCCCAAAGGGGAGACAAAAAAGAAGTTCAAGGATCCCAATGCACCCAAGAGGCCTCCTTCGGC
CTTCTTCCTCTTCTGCTCTGAGTATCGCCCAAAAATCAAAGGAGAACATCCTGGCCTGTCCATTGGTGAT
GTTGCGAAGAAACTGGGAGAGATGTGGAATAACACTGCTGCAGATGACAAGCAGCCTTATGAAAAGAAGG
CTGCGAAGCTGAAGGAAAAATATGAAAAGGATATTGCTGCATATCGAGCTAAAGGAAAGCCTGATGCAGC
AAAAAAGGGAGTTGTCAAGGCTGAAAAAAGCAAGAAAAGGAAGAGGAGGAAGATGAGGAAGATGAAGAGG
ATGAGGAGGAGGAGGAAGATGAAGAAGATGAAGATGAAGAAGAAGATGATGATGATGAATAAGTTGGTTC
TAGCGCAGTTCTTCTTCTCCGCGCTATAAAGTCGACCTGCAGAAGCTTGGCCGCCATGGCCCAACTTGTT
TATTGCAGCTTATAATGGTTACAAATAAAGCAATAGCATCACAAATTTCACAAATAAAGCATTTTTTTCA
CTGCATTCTAGTTGTGGTTTGTCCAAACTCATCAATGTATCTTATCATGTCTGGATCGGGAATTAATTCG
GCGCAGCACCATGGCCTGAAATAACCTCTGAAAGAGGAACTTGGTTAGGTACCTTCTGAGGCGGAAAGAA
CCAGCTGTGGAATGTGTGTCAGTTAGGGTGTGGAAAGTCCCCAGGCTCCCCAGCAGGCAGAAGTATGCAA
AGCATGCATCTCAATTAGTCAGCAACCAGGTGTGGAAAGTCCCCAGGCTCCCCAGCAGGCAGAAGTATGC
AAAGCATGCATCTCAATTAGTCAGCAACCATAGTCCCGCCCCTAACTCCGCCCATCCCGCCCCTAACTCC
GCCCAGTTCCGCCCATTCTCCGCCCCATGGCTGACTAATTTTTTTTATTTATGCAGAGGCCGAGGCCGCC
TCGGCCTCTGAGCTATTCCAGAAGTAGTGAGGAGGCTTTTTTGGAGGCCTAGGCTTTTGCAAAAAGCTGT
TAACAGCTTGGCACTGGCCGTCGTTTTACAACGTCGTGACTGGGAAAACCCTGGCGTTACCCAACTTAAT
CGCCTTGCAGCACATCCCCCTTTCGCCAGCTGGCGTAATAGCGAAGAGGCCCGCACCGATCGCCCTTCCC
AACAGTTGCGCAGCCTGAATGGCGAATGGCGCCTGATGCGGTATTTTCTCCTTACGCATCTGTGCGGTAT
TTCACACCGCATA
[142 nt withheld, positions 3164-3305]
C
[141 nt withheld, positions 3307-3447]
CCTTTGACGTTGGAGTCCACGTTCTTT
[37 nt withheld, positions 3475-3511]
ACCCTATCTCGGGCTATTCTTTTGATTTATAAGGGATTTTGCCGATTTCGGCCTATTGGTTAAAAAATGA
GCTGATTTAACAAAAATTTAACGCGAATTTTAACAAAATATTAACGTTTACAATTTTATGGTGCACTCTC
AGTACAATCTGCTCTGATGCCGCATAGTTAAGCCAGCCCCGACACCCGCCAACACCCGCTGACGCGCCCT
GACGGGCTTGTCTGCTCCCGGCATCCGCTTACAGACAAGCTGTGACCGTCTCCGGGAGCTGCATGTGTCA
GAGGTTTTCACCGTCATCACCGAAACGCGCGAGACGAAAGGGCCTCGTGATACGCCTATTTTTATAGGTT
AATGTCATGATAATAATGGTTTCTTAGACGTCAGGTGGCACTTTTCGGGGAAATGTGCGCGGAACCCCTA
TTTGTTTATTTTTCTAAATACATTCAAATATGTATCCGCTCATGAGACAATAACCCTGATAAATGCTTCA
ATAATATTGAAAAAGGAAGAGTATGAGTATTCAACATTTCCGTGTCGCCCTTATTCCCTTTTTTGCGGCA
TTTTGCCTTCCTGTTTTTGCTCACCCAGAAACGCTGGTGAAAGTAAAAGATGCTGAAGATCAGTTGGGTG
CACGAGTGGGTTACATCGAACTGGATCTCAACAGCGGTAAGATCCTTGAGAGTTTTCGCCCCGAAGAACG
TTTTCCAATGATGAGCACTTTTAAAGTTCTGCTATGTGGCGCGGTATTATCCCGTATTGACGCCGGGCAA
GAGCAACTCGGTCGCCGCATACACTATTCTCAGAATGACTTGGTTGAGTACTCACCAGTCACAGAAAAGC
ATCTTACGGATGGCATGACAGTAAGAGAATTATGCAGTGCTGCCATAACCATGAGTGATAACACTGCGGC
CAACTTACTTCTGACAACGATCGGAGGACCGAAGGAGCTAACCGCTTTTTTGCACAACATGGGGGATCAT
GTAACTCGCCTTGATCGTTGGGAACCGGAGCTGAATGAAGCCATACCAAACGACGAGCGTGACACCACGA
TGCCTGTAGCAATGGCAACAACGTTGCGCAAACTATTAACTGGCGAACTACTTACTCTAGCTTCCCGGCA
ACAATTAATAGACTGGATGGAGGCGGATAAAGTTGCAGGACCACTTCTGCGCTCGGCCCTTCCGGCTGGC
TGGTTTATTGCTGATAAATCTGGAGCCGGTGAGCGTGGGTCTCGCGGTATCATTGCAGCACTGGGGCCAG
ATGGTAAGCCCTCCCGTATCGTAGTTATCTACACGACGGGGAGTCAGGCAACTATGGATGAACGAAATAG
ACAGATCGCTGAGATAGGTGCCTCACTGATTAAGCATTGGTAACTGTCAGACCAAGTTTACTCATATATA
CTTTAGATTGATTTAAAACTTCATTTTTAATTTAAAAGGATCTAGGTGAAGATCCTTTTTGATAATCTCA
TGACCAAAATCCCTTAACGTGAGTTTTCGTTCCACTGAGCGTCAGACCCCGTAGAAAAGATCAAAGGATC
TTCTTGAGATCCTTTTTTTCTGCGCGTAATCTGCTGCTTGCAAACAAAAAAACCACCGCTACCAGCGGTG
GTTTGTTTGCCGGATCAAGAGCTACCAACTCTTTTTCCGAAGGTAACTGGCTTCAGCAGAGCGCAGATAC
CAAATACTGTTCTTCTAGTGTAGCCGTAGTTAGGCCACCACTTCAAGAACTCTGTAGCACCGCCTACATA
CCTCGCTCTGCTAATCCTGTTACCAGTGGCTGCTGCCAGTGGCGATAAGTCGTGTCTTACCGGGTTGGAC
TCAAGACGATAGTTACCGGATAAGGCGCAGCGGTCGGGCTGAACGGGGGGTTCGTGCACACAGCCCAGCT
TGGAGCGAACGACCTACACCGAACTGAGATACCTACAGCGTGAGCTATGAGAAAGCGCCACGCTTCCCGA
AGGGAGAAAGGCGGACAGGTATCCGGTAAGCGGCAGGGTCGGAACAGGAGAGCGCACGAGGGAGCTTCCA
GGGGGAAACGCCTGGTATCTTTATAGTCCTGTCGGGTTTCGCCACCTCTGACTTGAGCGTCGATTTTTGT
GATGCTCGTCAGGGGGGCGGAGCCTATGGAAAAACGCCAGCAACGCGGCCTTTTTACGGTTCCTGGCCTT
TTGCTGGCCTTTTGCTCACATGTTCTTTCCTGCGTTATCCCCTGATTCTGTGGATAACCGTATTACCGCC
TTTGAGTGAGCTGATACCGCTCGCCGCAGCCGAACGACCGAGCGCAGCGAGTCAGTGAGCGAGGAAGCGG
AAGAGCGCCCAATACGCAAACCGCCTCTCCCCGCGCGTTGGCCGATTCATTAATGCAGCTGGCACGACAG
GTTTCCCGACTGGAAAGCGGGCAGTGAGCGCAACGCAATTAATGTGAGTTAGCTCACTCATTAGGCACCC
CAGGCTTTACACTTTATGCTTCCGGCTCGTATGTTGTGTGGAATTGTGAGCGGATAACAATTTCACACAG
GAAACAGCTATGACATGATTACGAATTAA
Features (pLannotate 1.2.2; 21 found; start..end, strand, type, name):
     14..393     +  enhancer       CMV enhancer: human cytomegalovirus immediate early enhancer
    394..597     +  promoter       CMV promoter: human cytomegalovirus (CMV) immediate early promoter
    733..776     +  intron         CMV intron (fragment): modified intron A from human cytomegalovirus
    828..846     +  promoter       SP6 promoter: promoter for bacteriophage SP6 RNA polymerase
    850..887     +  CDS            IgH signal sequence (fragment): signal sequence from the mouse immunoglobulin heavy chain variable region
    939..1653    +  CDS            SiriusGFP (fragment): enhanced GFP (EGFP) derivative that exhibits robust folding and enhanced photostability (Zhong et al., 2019) mammalian codon-optimized
   1659..2201    +  CDS            HMGB1 (fragment): HMGB1_BOVIN - Also known as HMG1. Experimental evidence at protein level: Swiss-Prot protein existence level 1. In the extracellular compartment (following either active secretion or passive release)involved in regulation of the inflammatory response. Fully reduced HGMB1 (which subsequently gets oxidized after release) in association with CXCL12 mediates the recruitment of inflammatory cells during the initial phase of tissue injury; the CXCL12:HMGB1 complex triggers CXCR4 homodimerization (By similarity). Induces the migration of monocyte-derived immature dendritic cells and seems to regulate
   2373..2507    +  polyA_signal   SV40 poly(A) signal: SV40 polyadenylation signal
   2576..2933    +  promoter       SV40 promoter: SV40 enhancer and early promoter
   2952..3106    +  CDS            lacZα (fragment): LacZα fragment of β-galactosidase; lacZ fragment
   3112..3163    -  misc_feature   bom (fragment): basis of mobility region from pBR322
   3182..3562    +  rep_origin     M13 ori (sequence partly withheld): M13 bacteriophage origin of replication; arrow indicates direction of (+) strand synthesis
   3638..3687    -  misc_feature   bom (fragment): basis of mobility region from pBR322
   3789..3824    -  CDS            rop (fragment): Rop protein, which maintains plasmids at low copy number; rop
   3919..4023    +  promoter       AmpR promoter: bla
   4024..4884    +  CDS            AmpR: β-lactamase; bla; confers resistance to ampicillin, carbenicillin, and related antibiotics
   5055..5643    +  rep_origin     ori: high-copy-number ColE1/pMB1/pBR322/pUC origin of replication
   5826..5918    +  CDS            lacI (fragment): lac repressor; lacI; The lac repressor binds to the lac operator to inhibit transcription in E. coli. This inhibition can be relieved by adding lactose or isopropyl-β-D-thiogalactopyranoside (IPTG).
   5931..5952    +  protein_bind   CAP binding site: CAP binding activates transcription in the presence of cAMP. E. coli catabolite activator protein
   5967..5997    +  promoter       lac promoter: promoter for the E. coli lac operon
   6005..6021    +  protein_bind   lac operator: The lac repressor binds to the lac operator to inhibit transcription in E. coli. This inhibition can be relieved by adding lactose or isopropyl-β-D-thiogalactopyranoside (IPTG). lac repressor encoded by lacI
