[The description below was written by a language model from this plasmid's Addgene catalogue record and pLannotate feature annotations shown in this document.]
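Description:
pRK5_msfGFP-HMGB1-Mut-C16toA is a mammalian expression plasmid built on the pRK5 backbone for overexpressing a fluorescently tagged variant of human HMGB1. It is about 6.1 kb and is propagated in E. coli as a high-copy plasmid through a ColE1/pUC-type origin, with ampicillin selection provided by the β-lactamase gene and its own promoter. The backbone also carries an M13 phage origin for single-stranded DNA production, together with vestigial pieces of lacZα, lacI, rop, bom and the lac promoter/operator region that are cloning-history remnants rather than functional parts of the payload.

The expression cassette is driven by the human cytomegalovirus immediate-early enhancer and promoter, followed by a fragment of the CMV intron A and an SP6 promoter that could support in vitro transcription. The open reading frame encodes monomeric superfolder GFP (msfGFP) fused to the N terminus of HMGB1; the automated annotation labels the fluorescent protein as a SiriusGFP-like fragment and matches the HMGB1 portion to the bovine orthologue, but the catalogue entry identifies them as msfGFP and the human gene. The annotated HMGB1 match is partial. The catalogue lists the mutation as C16A, and the name describes it as "Mut-C16toA", but the record does not explain the underlying "Mut" background further. A short match to an IgH signal sequence upstream of GFP is only a fragment, and its role is not stated. Transcripts terminate at an SV40 polyadenylation signal, and a downstream SV40 enhancer/early promoter region, which contains the SV40 origin, is also present. No mammalian selection marker is annotated, so the plasmid suits transient transfection. The associated publication concerns probing biomolecular condensate microenvironments, consistent with imaging the tagged protein in cells.
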