Addgene plasmid #237627: pRK5_msfGFP-HMGB1-Mut-C16toA
Purpose: For overexpression of msfGFP-HMGB1-Mut-C16toA
Depositing lab: Denes Hnisz. Depositing organization: Max Planck Institute for Molecular Genetics. Publication: Probing condensate microenvironments with a micropeptide killswitch. Zhang Y, Stoppelkamp I, Fernandez-Pernas P, Allram M, Charman M, Magalhaes AP, Piedavent-Salomon M, Sommer G, Sung YC, Meyer K, Grams N, Halko E, Dongre S, Meierhofer D, Malszycki M, Ilik IA, Aktas T, Kraushar ML, Vastenhouw N, Weitzman MD, Grebien F, Niskanen H, Hnisz D. Nature. 2025 Jun 4. doi: 10.1038/s41586-025-09141-5. PubMed 40468084.
Backbone
  Vector backbone: pRK5
  Vector type: Mammalian Expression
Growth in bacteria
  Bacterial resistance: Ampicillin, 100 μg/mL
  Growth temperature: 37°C
  Growth strain: DH5alpha
  Copy number: High Copy
Gene/Insert
  Gene/Insert name: HMGB1-Mut-C16toA
  Species: H. sapiens (human)
  Mutation: C16A
  Entrez Gene: HMGB1 (a.k.a. HMG-1, HMG1, HMG3, SBP-1)
  Tag / fusion protein: msfGFP (N terminal on insert)
  Cloning method: Gibson Cloning
Terms and licenses: Academic/Nonprofit Terms; Industry Terms: Not Available to Industry
How to cite: pRK5_msfGFP-HMGB1-Mut-C16toA was a gift from Denes Hnisz (Addgene plasmid # 237627 ; http://n2t.net/addgene:237627 ; RRID:Addgene_237627)
